>Addgene plasmid #147782 | pCIneo-lambdaN-HA-HsEDC4_1-538_V | depositor full sequence | sequence record 290229 | Full Sequence
TCAATATTGGCCATTAGCCATATTATTCATTGGTTATATAGCATAAATCAATATTGGCTATTGGCCATTG
CATACGTTGTATCTATATCATAATATGTACATTTATATTGGCTCATGTCCAATATGACCGCCATGTTGGC
ATTGATTATTGACTAGTTATTAATAGTAATCAATTACGGGGTCATTAGTTCATAGCCCATATATGGAGTT
CCGCGTTACATAACTTACGGTAAATGGCCCGCCTGGCTGACCGCCCAACGACCCCCGCCCATTGACGTCA
ATAATGACGTATGTTCCCATAGTAACGCCAATAGGGACTTTCCATTGACGTCAATGGGTGGAGTATTTAC
GGTAAACTGCCCACTTGGCAGTACATCAAGTGTATCATATGCCAAGTCCGCCCCCTATTGACGTCAATGA
CGGTAAATGGCCCGCCTGGCATTATGCCCAGTACATGACCTTACGGGACTTTCCTACTTGGCAGTACATC
TACGTATTAGTCATCGCTATTACCATGGTGATGCGGTTTTGGCAGTACACCAATGGGCGTGGATAGCGGT
TTGACTCACGGGGATTTCCAAGTCTCCACCCCATTGACGTCAATGGGAGTTTGTTTTGGCACCAAAATCA
ACGGGACTTTCCAAAATGTCGTAACAACTGCGATCGCCCGCCCCGTTGACGCAAATGGGCGGTAGGCGTG
TACGGTGGGAGGTCTATATAAGCAGAGCTCGTTTAGTGAACCGTCAGATCACTAGAAGCTTTATTGCGGT
AGTTTATCACAGTTAAATTGCTAACGCAGTCAGTGCTTCTGACACAACAGTCTCGAACTTAAGCTGCAGT
GACTCTCTTAAGGTAGCCTTGCAGAAGTTGGTCGTGAGGCACTGGGCAGGTAAGTATCAAGGTTACAAGA
CAGGTTTAAGGAGACCAATAGAAACTGGGCTTGTCGAGACAGAGAAGACTCTTGCGTTTCTGATAGGCAC
CTATTGGTCTTACTGACATCCACTTTGCCTTTCTCTCCACAGGTGTCCACTCCCAGTTCAATTACAGCTC
TTAAGGCTAGAGTACTTAATACGACTCACTATAGGCTAGCAATTGCGGCCACCATGGACGCACAAACACG
ACGACGTGAGCGTCGCGCTGAGAAACAAGCTCAATGGAAAGCTGCAAACGGTGGATCTCCTCCACATATG
GCTTACCCATACGATGTTCCAGATTACGCTCCTCCACTCGAGAATTCAATGGCCTCCTGCGCGAGCATCG
ACATCGAGGACGCCACGCAGCACCTGCGGGACATCCTCAAGCTGGACCGGCCCGCGGGCGGCCCCAGTGC
AGAGAGCCCACGGCCATCCAGTGCCTACAATGGGGACCTCAATGGACTTCTGGTCCCAGACCCGCTCTGC
TCAGGTGATAGTACCTCAGCAAACAAGACTGGTCTTCGGACCATGCCACCCATTAACCTGCAAGAGAAGC
AGGTCATCTGTCTCTCAGGAGATGATAGCTCCACCTGCATTGGGATTTTGGCCAAGGAGGTGGAGATTGT
GGCTAGCAGTGACTCTAGCATTTCAAGCAAGGCCCGGGGAAGCAACAAGGTGAAAATTCAGCCTGTCGCC
AAGTATGACTGGGAACAGAAGTACTACTATGGCAACCTGATTGCTGTGTCTAACTCCTTCTTGGCCTATG
CCATTCGGGCTGCCAACAATGGCTCTGCCATGGTGCGGGTGATCAGCGTCAGCACTTCGGAGCGGACCTT
GCTCAAGGGCTTCACAGGCAGTGTGGCTGATCTGGCTTTCGCGCACCTCAACTCTCCACAGCTGGCCTGC
CTGGATGAGGCAGGCAACCTGTTCGTGTGGCGCTTGGCTCTGGTTAATGGCAAAATTCAAGAAGAGATCT
TGGTCCATATTCGGCAGCCAGAGGGCACGCCACTGAACCACTTTCGCAGGATCATCTGGTGCCCCTTCAT
CCCTGAGGAGAGCGAAGACTGCTGTGAGGAGAGCAGCCCAACAGTGGCCCTGCTGCATGAAGACCGGGCT
GAGGTGTGGGACCTGGACATGCTCCGCTCCAGCCACAGTACCTGGCCTGTGGATGTTAGCCAGACCAAGC
AGGGCTTCATTGTGGTAAAAGGTCATAGCACGTGCCTCAGTGAAGGAGCCCTCTCTCCTGATGGGACTGT
GCTGGCTACTGCGAGCCACGATGGCTATGTCAAGTTCTGGCAGATCTACATTGAGGGGCAAGATGAGCCA
AGGTGTCTGCACGAGTGGAAACCTCATGATGGGCGGCCCCTCTCCTGCCTCCTGTTCTGTGACAACCATA
AGAAACAAGACCCTGATGTCCCTTTCTGGAGGTTCCTTATTACTGGTGCTGACCAGAACCGAGAGTTAAA
GATGTGGTGTACAGTATCCTGGACCTGCCTGCAGACTATTCGCTTCTCCCCAGATATCTTCAGCTCAGTG
AGTGTGCCCCCTAGCCTCAAGGTTTGCTTGGACCTCTCAGCAGAATACCTGATTCTCAGCGATGTGCAAC
GGAAGGTCCTCTATGTGATGGAGCTGCTGCAAAACCAGGAGGAGGGCCACGCCTGCTTCAGCTCCATCTC
GGAGTTCCTGCTCACCCACCCTGTGCTGAGCTTTGGTATCCAGGTTGTGAGTCGCTGCCGGCTACGGCAC
ACTGAGGTGCTGCCTGCCGAAGAGGAAAATGACAGCCTGGGTGCTGATGGTACCCATGGAGCCGGTGCCA
TGGAGTCTGCGGCCGGTGTGCTCATCAAGCTCTTTTGTGTGCATACTAAGGCACTGCAAGATGTGCAGAT
CCGCTTCCAGCCACAGCTGAACCCTGATGTGGTGGCCCCACTGCCCACCCACTAATCTAGAGTCGACCCG
GGCGGCCGCTTCCCTTTAGTGAGGGTTAATGCTTCGAGCAGACATGATAAGATACATTGATGAGTTTGGA
CAAACCACAACTAGAATGCAGTGAAAAAAATGCTTTATTTGTGAAATTTGTGATGCTATTGCTTTATTTG
TAACCATTATAAGCTGCAATAAACAAGTTAACAACAACAATTGCATTCATTTTATGTTTCAGGTTCAGGG
GGAGATGTGGGAGGTTTTTTAAAGCAAGTAAAACCTCTACAAATGTGGTAAAATCCGATAAGGATCGATC
CGGGCTGGCGTAATAGCGAAGAGGCCCGCACCGATCGCCCTTCCCAACAGTTGCGCAGCCTGAATGGCGA
ATGG
[124 nt withheld, positions 3225-3348]
C
[91 nt withheld, positions 3350-3440]
A
[49 nt withheld, positions 3442-3490]
CCTTTGACGTTGGAGTCCACGTTCTTT
[37 nt withheld, positions 3518-3554]
ACCCTATCTCGGTCTATTCTTTTGATTTATAAGGGATTTTGCCGATTTCGGCCTATTGGTTAAAAAATGA
GCTGATTTAACAAAAATTTAACGCGAATTTTAACAAAATATTAACGCTTACAATTTCCTGATGCGGTATT
TTCTCCTTACGCATCTGTGCGGTATTTCACACCGCATACGCGGATCTGCGCAGCACCATGGCCTGAAATA
ACCTCTGAAAGAGGAACTTGGTTAGGTACCTTCTGAGGCGGAAAGAACCAGCTGTGGAATGTGTGTCAGT
TAGGGTGTGGAAAGTCCCCAGGCTCCCCAGCAGGCAGAAGTATGCAAAGCATGCATCTCAATTAGTCAGC
AACCAGGTGTGGAAAGTCCCCAGGCTCCCCAGCAGGCAGAAGTATGCAAAGCATGCATCTCAATTAGTCA
GCAACCATAGTCCCGCCCCTAACTCCGCCCATCCCGCCCCTAACTCCGCCCAGTTCCGCCCATTCTCCGC
CCCATGGCTGACTAATTTTTTTTATTTATGCAGAGGCCGAGGCCGCCTCGGCCTCTGAGCTATTCCAGAA
GTAGTGAGGAGGCTTTTTTGGAGGCCTAGGCTTTTGCAAAAAGCTTGATTCTTCTGACACAACAGTCTCG
AACTTAAGGCTAGAGCCACCATGATTGAACAAGATGGATTGCACGCAGGTTCTCCGGCCGCTTGGGTGGA
GAGGCTATTCGGCTATGACTGGGCACAACAGACAATCGGCTGCTCTGATGCCGCCGTGTTCCGGCTGTCA
GCGCAGGGGCGCCCGGTTCTTTTTGTCAAGACCGACCTGTCCGGTGCCCTGAATGAACTGCAGGACGAGG
CAGCGCGGCTATCGTGGCTGGCCACGACGGGCGTTCCTTGCGCAGCTGTGCTCGACGTTGTCACTGAAGC
GGGAAGGGACTGGCTGCTATTGGGCGAAGTGCCGGGGCAGGATCTCCTGTCATCTCACCTTGCTCCTGCC
GAGAAAGTATCCATCATGGCTGATGCAATGCGGCGGCTGCATACGCTTGATCCGGCTACCTGCCCATTCG
ACCACCAAGCGAAACATCGCATCGAGCGAGCACGTACTCGGATGGAAGCCGGTCTTGTCGATCAGGATGA
TCTGGACGAAGAGCATCAGGGGCTCGCGCCAGCCGAACTGTTCGCCAGGCTCAAGGCGCGCATGCCCGAC
GGCGAGGATCTCGTCGTGACCCATGGCGATGCCTGCTTGCCGAATATCATGGTGGAAAATGGCCGCTTTT
CTGGATTCATCGACTGTGGCCGGCTGGGTGTGGCGGACCGCTATCAGGACATAGCGTTGGCTACCCGTGA
TATTGCTGAAGAGCTTGGCGGCGAATGGGCTGACCGCTTCCTCGTGCTTTACGGTATCGCCGCTCCCGAT
TCGCAGCGCATCGCCTTCTATCGCCTTCTTGACGAGTTCTTCTGAGCGGGACTCTGGGGTTCGAAATGAC
CGACCAAGCGACGCCCAACCTGCCATCACGATGGCCGCAATAAAATATCTTTATTTTCATTACATCTGTG
TGTTGGTTTTTTGTGTGAATCGATAGCGATAAGGATCCGCGTATGGTGCACTCTCAGTACAATCTGCTCT
GATGCCGCATAGTTAAGCCAGCCCCGACACCCGCCAACACCCGCTGACGCGCCCTGACGGGCTTGTCTGC
TCCCGGCATCCGCTTACAGACAAGCTGTGACCGTCTCCGGGAGCTGCATGTGTCAGAGGTTTTCACCGTC
ATCACCGAAACGCGCGAGACGAAAGGGCCTCGTGATACGCCTATTTTTATAGGTTAATGTCATGATAATA
ATGGTTTCTTAGACGTCAGGTGGCACTTTTCGGGGAAATGTGCGCGGAACCCCTATTTGTTTATTTTTCT
AAATACATTCAAATATGTATCCGCTCATGAGACAATAACCCTGATAAATGCTTCAATAATATTGAAAAAG
GAAGAGTATGAGTATTCAACATTTCCGTGTCGCCCTTATTCCCTTTTTTGCGGCATTTTGCCTTCCTGTT
TTTGCTCACCCAGAAACGCTGGTGAAAGTAAAAGATGCTGAAGATCAGTTGGGTGCACGAGTGGGTTACA
TCGAACTGGATCTCAACAGCGGTAAGATCCTTGAGAGTTTTCGCCCCGAAGAACGTTTTCCAATGATGAG
CACTTTTAAAGTTCTGCTATGTGGCGCGGTATTATCCCGTATTGACGCCGGGCAAGAGCAACTCGGTCGC
CGCATACACTATTCTCAGAATGACTTGGTTGAGTACTCACCAGTCACAGAAAAGCATCTTACGGATGGCA
TGACAGTAAGAGAATTATGCAGTGCTGCCATAACCATGAGTGATAACACTGCGGCCAACTTACTTCTGAC
AACGATCGGAGGACCGAAGGAGCTAACCGCTTTTTTGCACAACATGGGGGATCATGTAACTCGCCTTGAT
CGTTGGGAACCGGAGCTGAATGAAGCCATACCAAACGACGAGCGTGACACCACGATGCCTGTAGCAATGG
CAACAACGTTGCGCAAACTATTAACTGGCGAACTACTTACTCTAGCTTCCCGGCAACAATTAATAGACTG
GATGGAGGCGGATAAAGTTGCAGGACCACTTCTGCGCTCGGCCCTTCCGGCTGGCTGGTTTATTGCTGAT
AAATCTGGAGCCGGTGAGCGTGGGTCTCGCGGTATCATTGCAGCACTGGGGCCAGATGGTAAGCCCTCCC
GTATCGTAGTTATCTACACGACGGGGAGTCAGGCAACTATGGATGAACGAAATAGACAGATCGCTGAGAT
AGGTGCCTCACTGATTAAGCATTGGTAACTGTCAGACCAAGTTTACTCATATATACTTTAGATTGATTTA
AAACTTCATTTTTAATTTAAAAGGATCTAGGTGAAGATCCTTTTTGATAATCTCATGACCAAAATCCCTT
AACGTGAGTTTTCGTTCCACTGAGCGTCAGACCCCGTAGAAAAGATCAAAGGATCTTCTTGAGATCCTTT
TTTTCTGCGCGTAATCTGCTGCTTGCAAACAAAAAAACCACCGCTACCAGCGGTGGTTTGTTTGCCGGAT
CAAGAGCTACCAACTCTTTTTCCGAAGGTAACTGGCTTCAGCAGAGCGCAGATACCAAATACTGTTCTTC
TAGTGTAGCCGTAGTTAGGCCACCACTTCAAGAACTCTGTAGCACCGCCTACATACCTCGCTCTGCTAAT
CCTGTTACCAGTGGCTGCTGCCAGTGGCGATAAGTCGTGTCTTACCGGGTTGGACTCAAGACGATAGTTA
CCGGATAAGGCGCAGCGGTCGGGCTGAACGGGGGGTTCGTGCACACAGCCCAGCTTGGAGCGAACGACCT
ACACCGAACTGAGATACCTACAGCGTGAGCTATGAGAAAGCGCCACGCTTCCCGAAGGGAGAAAGGCGGA
CAGGTATCCGGTAAGCGGCAGGGTCGGAACAGGAGAGCGCACGAGGGAGCTTCCAGGGGGAAACGCCTGG
TATCTTTATAGTCCTGTCGGGTTTCGCCACCTCTGACTTGAGCGTCGATTTTTGTGATGCTCGTCAGGGG
GGCGGAGCCTATGGAAAAACGCCAGCAACGCGGCCTTTTTACGGTTCCTGGCCTTTTGCTGGCCTTTTGC
TCACATGGCTCGACAGATCT
Features (pLannotate 1.2.2; 21 found; start..end, strand, type, name):
    140..517     +  enhancer       CMV enhancer: human cytomegalovirus immediate early enhancer
    518..729     +  promoter       CMV promoter: human cytomegalovirus (CMV) immediate early promoter
    890..1022    +  intron         chimeric intron: chimera between introns from human β-globin and immunoglobulin heavy chain genes
   1067..1085    +  promoter       T7 promoter: promoter for bacteriophage T7 RNA polymerase
   1104..1169    +  CDS            N (fragment): REGN_LAMBD - Experimental evidence at protein level: Swiss-Prot protein existence level 1. Plays a role as a transcriptional antitermination factor that allows the virus to initiate its lytic phase. Activates expression of the delayed viral early genes by modifying host RNA polymerase (RNAP) into a form that is resistant to termination signals. This antitermination function requires the host NusA protein which serves to stabilize the interaction between antitermination protein N and host RNA polymerase. From Escherichia phage lambda (Bacteriophage lambda).
   1194..1220    +  CDS            3xHA (fragment): three tandem HA epitope tags
   1239..2852    +  CDS            EDC4 (fragment): EDC4_HUMAN - Also known as HEDLS. Experimental evidence at protein level: Swiss-Prot protein existence level 1. In the process of mRNA degradation, seems to play a role in mRNA decapping. Component of a complex containing DCP2 and DCP1A which functions in decapping of ARE-containing mRNAs. Promotes complex formation between DCP1A and DCP2. Enhances the catalytic activity of DCP2 (in vitro). From Homo sapiens (Human).
   2883..2900    -  promoter       T3 promoter (fragment): promoter for bacteriophage T3 RNA polymerase
   2918..3039    -  polyA_signal   SV40 poly(A) signal: SV40 polyadenylation signal
   3062..3130    -  CDS            large T antigen (fragment): large T antigen from SV40 (simian virus 40)
   3154..3221    +  CDS            lacZα (fragment): LacZα fragment of β-galactosidase; lacZ fragment
   3225..3653    +  rep_origin     f1 ori (sequence partly withheld): f1 bacteriophage origin of replication; arrow indicates direction of (+) strand synthesis
   3681..3732    -  misc_feature   bom (fragment): basis of mobility region from pBR322
   3797..4154    +  promoter       SV40 promoter: SV40 enhancer and early promoter
   4205..4996    +  CDS            neo: KKA2_KLEPN - Also known as kan, nptII. Experimental evidence at protein level: Swiss-Prot protein existence level 1. Resistance to kanamycin, neomycin, paromomycin, ribostamycin, butirosin and gentamicin B. From Klebsiella pneumoniae.
   5063..5111    +  polyA_signal   poly(A) signal: synthetic polyadenylation signal
   5131..5185    -  misc_feature   bom (fragment): basis of mobility region from pBR322
   5287..5322    -  CDS            rop (fragment): Rop protein, which maintains plasmids at low copy number; rop
   5417..5521    +  promoter       AmpR promoter: bla
   5522..6382    +  CDS            AmpR: β-lactamase; bla; confers resistance to ampicillin, carbenicillin, and related antibiotics
   6553..7141    +  rep_origin     ori: high-copy-number ColE1/pMB1/pBR322/pUC origin of replication
