[The description below was written by a language model from this plasmid's Addgene catalogue record and pLannotate feature annotations shown in this document.]
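Description:
pCIneo-lambdaN-HA-HsEDC4_1-538_V is a 7.2 kb mammalian expression plasmid built on the pCI-neo backbone. It is propagated in E. coli at high copy from a ColE1/pUC-type origin under ampicillin selection (β-lactamase with its own promoter), and it also carries an f1 origin, which allows single-stranded DNA production. For selection in mammalian cells, an SV40 enhancer/early promoter drives a neomycin phosphotransferase gene followed by a synthetic polyadenylation signal. This cassette would allow G418 selection of stable transfectants.

The expression cassette uses the human CMV immediate-early enhancer and promoter, followed by the chimeric β-globin/immunoglobulin intron typical of pCI vectors, which generally improves transcript processing and expression. A T7 promoter sits just upstream of the coding region and a T3 promoter lies downstream in the opposite orientation. An SV40 late-type poly(A) signal terminates the transcript.

The open reading frame begins with a short fragment of the bacteriophage lambda N protein, followed by an HA epitope whose annotated span matches roughly one copy of the tag. Residues 1–538 of human EDC4 (also called Ge-1 or HEDLS) complete the fusion. EDC4 is a decapping enhancer that promotes DCP1A–DCP2 assembly and stimulates DCP2 activity. The depositor notes a single non-silent substitution, I286T, relative to the NCBI reference sequence.

The lambda N peptide binds boxB RNA hairpins, so fusions of this type are typically used to tether a protein to a boxB-containing reporter mRNA, with the HA tag used for detection or immunoprecipitation. The record itself states only mammalian expression of this N-terminal EDC4 fragment, from a study of how mRNA decapping is coupled to 5' exonucleolytic degradation. The depositor sequence may be theoretical or based on Sanger sequencing.
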