Addgene plasmid #147782: pCIneo-lambdaN-HA-HsEDC4_1-538_V
Purpose: Mammalian Expression of HsEDC4_1-538
Depositing lab: Elisa Izaurralde. Depositing organization: Max Planck Institute for Developmental Biology. Publication: A direct interaction between DCP1 and XRN1 couples mRNA decapping to 5' exonucleolytic degradation. Braun JE, Truffault V, Boland A, Huntzinger E, Chang CT, Haas G, Weichenrieder O, Coles M, Izaurralde E. Nat Struct Mol Biol. 2012 Dec;19(12):1324-31. doi: 10.1038/nsmb.2413. Epub 2012 Nov 11. PubMed 23142987.
Backbone
  Vector backbone: pCI-neo
  Vector type: Mammalian Expression
Growth in bacteria
  Bacterial resistance: Ampicillin, 100 μg/mL
  Growth temperature: 37°C
  Growth strain: DH5alpha
  Copy number: High Copy
Gene/Insert
  Gene/Insert name: HsEDC4_1-538
  Species: H. sapiens (human)
  Mutation: one non silent mutation I286T compared to the sequence extracted from NCBI: NM_014329.4
  Entrez Gene: EDC4 (a.k.a. GE1, Ge-1, HEDL5, HEDLS, RCD-8, RCD8)
  Cloning method: Unknown
Terms and licenses: Academic/Nonprofit Terms; Industry Terms: Not Available to Industry
Depositor comments: Plasmids from this collection were made available to the research community and donated after the lab closed. Please note that the sequence provided by the depositing laboratory may be theoretical/predicted or based on Sanger sequencing results. There may be discrepancies between sequencing results obtained by Addgene and the depositor sequence. If an Addgene verified sequence is not available, please contact before placing your order to request that our lab fully sequence the plasmid.
How to cite: pCIneo-lambdaN-HA-HsEDC4_1-538_V was a gift from Elisa Izaurralde (Addgene plasmid # 147782 ; http://n2t.net/addgene:147782 ; RRID:Addgene_147782)
